>Addgene plasmid #145005 | TFORF3529 | depositor full sequence | sequence record 287129 | Full Sequence
TTAATGTAGTCTTATGCAATACTCTTGTAGTCTTGCAACATGGTAACGATGAGTTAGCAACATGCCTTAC
AAGGAGAGAAAAAGCACCGTGCATGCCGATTGGTGGAAGTAAGGTGGTACGATCGTGCCTTATTAGGAAG
GCAACAGACGGGTCTGACATGGATTGGACGAACCACTGAATTGCCGCATTGCAGAGATATTGTATTTAAG
TGCCTAGCTCGATACATAAACGGGTCTCTCTGGTTAGACCAGATCTGAGCCTGGGAGCTCTCTGGCTAAC
TAGGGAACCCACTGCTTAAGCCTCAATAAAGCTTGCCTTGAGTGCTTCAAGTAGTGTGTGCCCGTCTGTT
GTGTGACTCTGGTAACTAGAGATCCCTCAGACCCTTTTAGTCAGTGTGGAAAATCTCTAGCAGTGGCGCC
CGAACAGGGACTTGAAAGCGAAAGGGAAACCAGAGGAGCTCTCTCGACGCAGGACTCGGCTTGCTGAAGC
GCGCACGGCAAGAGGCGAGGGGCGGCGACTGGTGAGTACGCCAAAAATTTTGACTAGCGGAGGCTAGAAG
GAGAGAGATGGGTGCGAGAGCGTCAGTATTAAGCGGGGGAGAATTAGATCGCGATGGGAAAAAATTCGGT
TAAGGCCAGGGGGAAAGAAAAAATATAAATTAAAACATATAGTATGGGCAAGCAGGGAGCTAGAACGATT
CGCAGTTAATCCTGGCCTGTTAGAAACATCAGAAGGCTGTAGACAAATACTGGGACAGCTACAACCATCC
CTTCAGACAGGATCAGAAGAACTTAGATCATTATATAATACAGTAGCAACCCTCTATTGTGTGCATCAAA
GGATAGAGATAAAAGACACCAAGGAAGCTTTAGACAAGATAGAGGAAGAGCAAAACAAAAGTAAGACCAC
CGCACAGCAAGCGGCCGCTGATCTTCAGACCTGGAGGAGGAGATATGAGGGACAATTGGAGAAGTGAATT
ATATAAATATAAAGTAGTAAAAATTGAACCATTAGGAGTAGCACCCACCAAGGCAAAGAGAAGAGTGGTG
CAGAGAGAAAAAAGAGCAGTGGGAATAGGAGCTTTGTTCCTTGGGTTCTTGGGAGCAGCAGGAAGCACTA
TGGGCGCAGCGTCAATGACGCTGACGGTACAGGCCAGACAATTATTGTCTGGTATAGTGCAGCAGCAGAA
CAATTTGCTGAGGGCTATTGAGGCGCAACAGCATCTGTTGCAACTCACAGTCTGGGGCATCAAGCAGCTC
CAGGCAAGAATCCTGGCTGTGGAAAGATACCTAAAGGATCAACAGCTCCTGGGGATTTGGGGTTGCTCTG
GAAAACTCATTTGCACCACTGCTGTGCCTTGGAATGCTAGTTGGAGTAATAAATCTCTGGAACAGATTTG
GAATCACACGACCTGGATGGAGTGGGACAGAGAAATTAACAATTACACAAGCTTAATACACTCCTTAATT
GAAGAATCGCAAAACCAGCAAGAAAAGAATGAACAAGAATTATTGGAATTAGATAAATGGGCAAGTTTGT
GGAATTGGTTTAACATAACAAATTGGCTGTGGTATATAAAATTATTCATAATGATAGTAGGAGGCTTGGT
AGGTTTAAGAATAGTTTTTGCTGTACTTTCTATAGTGAATAGAGTTAGGCAGGGATATTCACCATTATCG
TTTCAGACCCACCTCCCAACCCCGAGGGGACCCATGCATTGCATCTCAATTAGTCAGCAACCAGGTGTGG
AAAGTCCCCAGGCTCCCCAGCAGGCAGAAGTATGCAAAGCATGCGTCTCAATTAGTCAGCAACCATAGTC
CCGCCCCTAACTCCGCCCATCCCGCCCCTAACTCCGCCCAGTTCCGCCCATTCTCCGCCCCATGGCTGAC
TAATTTTTTTTATTTATGCAGAGGCCGAGGCCGCCTCGGCCTCTGAGCTATTCCAGAAGTAGTGAGGAGG
CTTTTTTGGAGGCCTAGGCTTTTGCAAAAAGCTTTCTAGAGGTACCACCGGAGCTTACCATGACCGAGTA
CAAGCCCACGGTGCGCCTCGCCACCCGCGACGACGTCCCCAGGGCCGTACGCACCCTCGCCGCCGCGTTC
GCCGACTACCCCGCCACGCGCCACACCGTCGATCCGGACCGCCACATCGAGCGGGTCACCGAGCTGCAAG
AACTCTTCCTCACGCGCGTCGGGCTCGACATCGGCAAGGTGTGGGTCGCGGACGACGGCGCCGCCGTGGC
GGTCTGGACCACGCCGGAGAGCGTCGAAGCGGGGGCGGTGTTCGCCGAGATCGGCCCGCGCATGGCCGAG
TTGAGCGGTTCCCGGCTGGCCGCGCAGCAACAGATGGAAGGCCTCCTGGCGCCGCACCGGCCCAAGGAGC
CCGCGTGGTTCCTGGCCACCGTCGGCGTCTCGCCCGACCACCAGGGCAAGGGTCTGGGCAGCGCCGTCGT
GCTCCCCGGAGTGGAGGCGGCCGAGCGCGCCGGGGTGCCCGCCTTCCTGGAGACCTCCGCGCCCCGCAAC
CTCCCCTTCTACGAGCGGCTCGGCTTCACCGTCACCGCCGACGTCGAGGTGCCCGAAGGACCGCGCACCT
GGTGCATGACCCGCAAGCCCGGTGCCAGTTAACGAATTCTAGATCTTGAGACAAATGGCAGTATTCATCC
ACAATTTTAAAAGAAAAGGGGGGATTGGGGGGTACAGTGCAGGGGAAAGAATAGTAGACATAATAGCAAC
AGACATACAAACTAAAGAATTACAAAAACAAATTACAAAAATTCAAAATTTTCGGGTTTATTACAGGGAC
AGCAGAGATCCACTTTGGCGCCGGCTCGAGGCCTGCAGGTGCAAAGATGGATAAAGTTTTAAACAGAGAG
GAATCTTTGCAGCTAATGGACCTTCTAGGTCTTGAAAGGAGTGGGAATTGGCTCCGGTGCCCGTCAGTGG
GCAGAGCGCACATCGCCCACAGTCCCCGAGAAGTTGGGGGGAGGGGTCGGCAATTGAACCGGTGCCTAGA
GAAGGTGGCGCGGGGTAAACTGGGAAAGTGATGTCGTGTACTGGCTCCGCCTTTTTCCCGAGGGTGGGGG
AGAACCGTATATAAGTGCAGTAGTCGCCGTGAACGTTCTTTTTCGCAACGGGTTTGCCGCCAGAACACAG
GTAAGTGCCGTGTGTGGTTCCCGCGGGCCTGGCCTCTTTACGGGTTATGGCCCTTGCGTGCCTTGAATTA
CTTCCACCTGGCTGCAGTACGTGATTCTTGATCCCGAGCTTCGGGTTGGAAGTGGGTGGGAGAGTTCGAG
GCCTTGCGCTTAAGGAGCCCCTTCGCCTCGTGCTTGAGTTGAGGCCTGGCCTGGGCGCTGGGGCCGCCGC
GTGCGAATCTGGTGGCACCTTCGCGCCTGTCTCGCTGCTTTCGATAAGTCTCTAGCCATTTAAAATTTTT
GATGACCTGCTGCGACGCTTTTTTTCTGGCAAGATAGTCTTGTAAATGCGGGCCAAGATCTGCACACTGG
TATTTCGGTTTTTGGGGCCGCGGGCGGCGACGGGGCCCGTGCGTCCCAGCGCACATGTTCGGCGAGGCGG
GGCCTGCGAGCGCGGCCACCGAGAATCGGACGGGGGTAGTCTCAAGCTGGCCGGCCTGCTCTGGTGCCTG
GCCTCGCGCCGCCGTGTATCGCCCCGCCCTGGGCGGCAAGGCTGGCCCGGTCGGCACCAGTTGCGTGAGC
GGAAAGATGGCCGCTTCCCGGCCCTGCTGCAGGGAGCTCAAAATGGAGGACGCGGCGCTCGGGAGAGCGG
GCGGGTGAGTCACCCACACAAAGGAAAAGGGCCTTTCCGTCCTCAGCCGTCGCTTCATGTGACTCCACGG
AGTACCGGGCGCCGTCCAGGCACCTCGATTAGTTCTCGAGCTTTTGGAGTACGTCGTCTTTAGGTTGGGG
GGAGGGGTTTTATGCGATGGAGTTTCCCCACACTGAGTGGGTGGAGACTGAAGTTAGGCCAGCTTGGCAC
TTGATGTAATTCTCCTTGGAATTTGCCCTTTTTGAGTTTGGATCTTGGTTCATTCTCAAGCCTCAGACAG
TGGTTCAAAGTTTTTTTCTTCCATTTCAGGTGTCGTGAGGCTAGCATCGATTGATCAACAAGTTTGTACA
AAAAAGTTGGCATGGAGGCAATGGCGGCCAGCACTTCCCTGCCTGACCCTGGAGACTTTGACCGGAACGT
GCCCCGGATCTGTGGGGTGTGTGGAGACCGAGCCACTGGCTTTCACTTCAATGCTATGACCTGTGAAGGC
TGCAAAGGCTTCTTCAGGCGAAGCATGAAGCGGAAGGCACTATTCACCTGCCCCTTCAACGGGGACTGCC
GCATCACCAAGGACAACCGACGCCACTGCCAGGCCTGCCGGCTCAAACGCTGTGTGGACATCGGCATGAT
GAAGGAGTTCATTCTGACAGATGAGGAAGTGCAGAGGAAGCGGGAGATGATCCTGAAGCGGAAGGAGGAG
GAGGCCTTGAAGGACAGTCTGCGGCCCAAGCTGTCTGAGGAGCAGCAGCGCATCATTGCCATACTGCTGG
ACGCCCACCATAAGACCTACGACCCCACCTACTCCGACTTCTGCCAGTTCCGGCCTCCAGTTCGTGTGAA
TGATGGTGGAGGGAGCCATCCTTCCAGGCCCAACTCCAGACACACTCCCAGCTTCTCTGGGGACTCCTCC
TCCTCCTGCTCAGATCACTGTATCACCTCTTCAGACATGATGGACTCGTCCAGCTTCTCCAATCTGGATC
TGAGTGAAGAAGATTCAGATGACCCTTCTGTGACCCTAGAGCTGTCCCAGCTCTCCATGCTGCCCCACCT
GGCTGACCTGGTCAGTTACAGCATCCAAAAGGTCATTGGCTTTGCTAAGATGATACCAGGATTCAGAGAC
CTCACCTCTGAGGACCAGATCGTACTGCTGAAGTCAAGTGCCATTGAGGTCATCATGTTGCGCTCCAATG
AGTCCTTCACCATGGACGACATGTCCTGGACCTGTGGCAACCAAGACTACAAGTACCGCGTCAGTGACGT
GACCAAAGCCGGACACAGCCTGGAGCTGATTGAGCCCCTCATCAAGTTCCAGGTGGGACTGAAGAAGCTG
AACTTGCATGAGGAGGAGCATGTCCTGCTCATGGCCATCTGCATCGTCTCCCCAGATCGTCCTGGGGTGC
AGGACGCCGCGCTGATTGAGGCCATCCAGGACCGCCTGTCCAACACACTGCAGACGTACATCCGCTGCCG
CCACCCGCCCCCGGGCAGCCACCTGCTCTATGCCAAGATGATCCAGAAGCTAGCCGACCTGCGCAGCCTC
AATGAGGAGCACTCCAAGCAGTACCGCTGCCTCTCCTTCCAGCCTGAGTGCAGCATGAAGCTAACGCCCC
TTGTGCTCGAAGTGTTTGGCAATGAGATCTCCTGCCCAACTTTCTTGTACAAAGTGGTTGATATCGGTAA
GCCTATCCCTAACCCTCTCCTCGGTCTCGATTCTACGTAGTAATGAACTAGCCCGTAACTTGAAAGTATT
TCGATTTCTTGGCTTTATATATCTTGTGGAAAGGACGAGTTTCTTCAAGCTGCGCTTCCAATACGCGTTA
AGTCGACAATCAACCTCTGGATTACAAAATTTGTGAAAGATTGACTGGTATTCTTAACTATGTTGCTCCT
TTTACGCTATGTGGATACGCTGCTTTAATGCCTTTGTATCATGCTATTGCTTCCCGTATGGCTTTCATTT
TCTCCTCCTTGTATAAATCCTGGTTGCTGTCTCTTTATGAGGAGTTGTGGCCCGTTGTCAGGCAACGTGG
CGTGGTGTGCACTGTGTTTGCTGACGCAACCCCCACTGGTTGGGGCATTGCCACCACCTGTCAGCTCCTT
TCCGGGACTTTCGCTTTCCCCCTCCCTATTGCCACGGCGGAACTCATCGCCGCCTGCCTTGCCCGCTGCT
GGACAGGGGCTCGGCTGTTGGGCACTGACAATTCCGTGGTGTTGTCGGGGAAATCATCGTCCTTTCCTTG
GCTGCTCGCCTGTGTTGCCACCTGGATTCTGCGCGGGACGTCCTTCTGCTACGTCCCTTCGGCCCTCAAT
CCAGCGGACCTTCCTTCCCGCGGCCTGCTGCCGGCTCTGCGGCCTCTTCCGCGTCTTCGCCTTCGCCCTC
AGACGAGTCGGATCTCCCTTTGGGCCGCCTCCCCGCGTCGACTTTAAGACCAATGACTTACAAGGCAGCT
GTAGATCTTAGCCACTTTTTAAAAGAAAAGGGGGGACTGGAAGGGCTAATTCACTCCCAACGAAGACAAG
ATCTGCTTTTTGCTTGTACTGGGTCTCTCTGGTTAGACCAGATCTGAGCCTGGGAGCTCTCTGGCTAACT
AGGGAACCCACTGCTTAAGCCTCAATAAAGCTTGCCTTGAGTGCTTCAAGTAGTGTGTGCCCGTCTGTTG
TGTGACTCTGGTAACTAGAGATCCCTCAGACCCTTTTAGTCAGTGTGGAAAATCTCTAGCAGTACGTATA
GTAGTTCATGTCATCTTATTATTCAGTATTTATAACTTGCAAAGAAATGAATATCAGAGAGTGAGAGGAA
CTTGTTTATTGCAGCTTATAATGGTTACAAATAAAGCAATAGCATCACAAATTTCACAAATAAAGCATTT
TTTTCACTGCATTCTAGTTGTGGTTTGTCCAAACTCATCAATGTATCTTATCATGTCTGGCTCTAGCTAT
CCCGCCCCTAACTCCGCCCATCCCGCCCCTAACTCCGCCCAGTTCCGCCCATTCTCCGCCCCATGGCTGA
CTAATTTTTTTTATTTATGCAGAGGCCGAGGCCGCCTCGGCCTCTGAGCTATTCCAGAAGTAGTGAGGAG
GCTTTTTTGGAGGCCTAGGGACGTACCCAATTCGCCCTATAGTGAGTCGTATTACGCGCGCTCACTGGCC
GTCGTTTTACAACGTCGTGACTGGGAAAACCCTGGCGTTACCCAACTTAATCGCCTTGCAGCACATCCCC
CTTTCGCCAGCTGGCGTAATAGCGAAGAGGCCCGCACCGATCGCCCTTCCCAACAGTTGCGCAGCCTGAA
TGGCGAATGGG
[124 nt withheld, positions 7082-7205]
C
[91 nt withheld, positions 7207-7297]
A
[49 nt withheld, positions 7299-7347]
CCTTTGACGTTGGAGTCCACGTTCTTT
[37 nt withheld, positions 7375-7411]
ACCCTATCTCGGTCTATTCTTTTGATTTATAAGGGATTTTGCCGATTTCGGCCTATTGGTTAAAAAATGA
GCTGATTTAACAAAAATTTAACGCGAATTTTAACAAAATATTAACGCTTACAATTTAGGTGGCACTTTTC
GGGGAAATGTGCGCGGAACCCCTATTTGTTTATTTTTCTAAATACATTCAAATATGTATCCGCTCATGAG
ACAATAACCCTGATAAATGCTTCAATAATATTGAAAAAGGAAGAGTATGAGTATTCAACATTTCCGTGTC
GCCCTTATTCCCTTTTTTGCGGCATTTTGCCTTCCTGTTTTTGCTCACCCAGAAACGCTGGTGAAAGTAA
AAGATGCTGAAGATCAGTTGGGTGCACGAGTGGGTTACATCGAACTGGATCTCAACAGCGGTAAGATCCT
TGAGAGTTTTCGCCCCGAAGAACGTTTTCCAATGATGAGCACTTTTAAAGTTCTGCTATGTGGCGCGGTA
TTATCCCGTATTGACGCCGGGCAAGAGCAACTCGGTCGCCGCATACACTATTCTCAGAATGACTTGGTTG
AGTACTCACCAGTCACAGAAAAGCATCTTACGGATGGCATGACAGTAAGAGAATTATGCAGTGCTGCCAT
AACCATGAGTGATAACACTGCGGCCAACTTACTTCTGACAACGATCGGAGGACCGAAGGAGCTAACCGCT
TTTTTGCACAACATGGGGGATCATGTAACTCGCCTTGATCGTTGGGAACCGGAGCTGAATGAAGCCATAC
CAAACGACGAGCGTGACACCACGATGCCTGTAGCAATGGCAACAACGTTGCGCAAACTATTAACTGGCGA
ACTACTTACTCTAGCTTCCCGGCAACAATTAATAGACTGGATGGAGGCGGATAAAGTTGCAGGACCACTT
CTGCGCTCGGCCCTTCCGGCTGGCTGGTTTATTGCTGATAAATCTGGAGCCGGTGAGCGTGGGTCTCGCG
GTATCATTGCAGCACTGGGGCCAGATGGTAAGCCCTCCCGTATCGTAGTTATCTACACGACGGGGAGTCA
GGCAACTATGGATGAACGAAATAGACAGATCGCTGAGATAGGTGCCTCACTGATTAAGCATTGGTAACTG
TCAGACCAAGTTTACTCATATATACTTTAGATTGATTTAAAACTTCATTTTTAATTTAAAAGGATCTAGG
TGAAGATCCTTTTTGATAATCTCATGACCAAAATCCCTTAACGTGAGTTTTCGTTCCACTGAGCGTCAGA
CCCCGTAGAAAAGATCAAAGGATCTTCTTGAGATCCTTTTTTTCTGCGCGTAATCTGCTGCTTGCAAACA
AAAAAACCACCGCTACCAGCGGTGGTTTGTTTGCCGGATCAAGAGCTACCAACTCTTTTTCCGAAGGTAA
CTGGCTTCAGCAGAGCGCAGATACCAAATACTGTTCTTCTAGTGTAGCCGTAGTTAGGCCACCACTTCAA
GAACTCTGTAGCACCGCCTACATACCTCGCTCTGCTAATCCTGTTACCAGTGGCTGCTGCCAGTGGCGAT
AAGTCGTGTCTTACCGGGTTGGACTCAAGACGATAGTTACCGGATAAGGCGCAGCGGTCGGGCTGAACGG
GGGGTTCGTGCACACAGCCCAGCTTGGAGCGAACGACCTACACCGAACTGAGATACCTACAGCGTGAGCT
ATGAGAAAGCGCCACGCTTCCCGAAGGGAGAAAGGCGGACAGGTATCCGGTAAGCGGCAGGGTCGGAACA
GGAGAGCGCACGAGGGAGCTTCCAGGGGGAAACGCCTGGTATCTTTATAGTCCTGTCGGGTTTCGCCACC
TCTGACTTGAGCGTCGATTTTTGTGATGCTCGTCAGGGGGGCGGAGCCTATGGAAAAACGCCAGCAACGC
GGCCTTTTTACGGTTCCTGGCCTTTTGCTGGCCTTTTGCTCACATGTTCTTTCCTGCGTTATCCCCTGAT
TCTGTGGATAACCGTATTACCGCCTTTGAGTGAGCTGATACCGCTCGCCGCAGCCGAACGACCGAGCGCA
GCGAGTCAGTGAGCGAGGAAGCGGAAGAGCGCCCAATACGCAAACCGCCTCTCCCCGCGCGTTGGCCGAT
TCATTAATGCAGCTGGCACGACAGGTTTCCCGACTGGAAAGCGGGCAGTGAGCGCAACGCAATTAATGTG
AGTTAGCTCACTCATTAGGCACCCCAGGCTTTACACTTTATGCTTCCGGCTCGTATGTTGTGTGGAATTG
TGAGCGGATAACAATTTCACACAGGAAACAGCTATGACCATGATTACGCCAAGCGCGCAATTAACCCTCA
CTAAAGGGAACAAAAGCTGGAGCTGCAAGC
Features (pLannotate 1.2.2; 34 found; start..end, strand, type, name):
      5..231     +  promoter       RSV promoter: Rous sarcoma virus enhancer/promoter
    232..412     +  LTR            5' LTR (truncated): truncated 5' long terminal repeat (LTR) from HIV-1
    459..584     +  misc_feature   HIV-1 Ψ: packaging signal of human immunodeficiency virus type 1
    568..931     +  CDS            HIV-1 gag (fragment): gag protein from human immunodeficiency virus 1; gag
   1077..1310    +  misc_feature   RRE: The Rev response element (RRE) of HIV-1 allows for Rev-dependent mRNA export from the nucleus to the cytoplasm.
   1687..1713    +  CDS            Rev (fragment): human immunodeficiency virus 1 (HIV-1) Rev protein; rev; enhances nuclear export of unspliced and incompletely spliced viral mRNAs
   1720..1743    +  promoter       SV40 promoter (fragment): SV40 early promoter
   1744..1815    +  promoter       SV40 promoter (fragment): SV40 enhancer and early promoter
   1839..1974    +  rep_origin     SV40 ori: SV40 origin of replication
   2020..2616    +  CDS            PuroR (fragment): puromycin N-acetyltransferase; pac from Streptomyces; confers resistance to puromycin
   2665..2782    +  misc_feature   cPPT/CTS: central polypurine tract and central termination sequence of HIV-1
   2847..2913    +  CDS            small t antigen (fragment): SV40 (simian virus 40) small t antigen
   2920..4098    +  promoter       EF-1α promoter: strong constitutive promoter for human elongation factor EF-1α
   4119..4136    +  protein_bind   attB1 (fragment): mutant version of attB; core recombination site for the Gateway® BP reaction BP Clonase™
   4142..5422    +  CDS            VDR: VDR_HUMAN - Also known as NR1I1. Experimental evidence at protein level: Swiss-Prot protein existence level 1. Nuclear receptor for calcitriol, the active form of vitamin D3 which mediates the action of this vitamin on cells (PubMed:28698609, PubMed:16913708, PubMed:15728261, PubMed:10678179). Enters the nucleus upon vitamin D3 binding where it forms heterodimers with the retinoid X receptor/RXR (PubMed:28698609). The VDR-RXR heterodimers bind to specific response elements on DNA and activate the transcription of vitamin D3-responsive target genes (PubMed:28698609). Plays a central role in cal
   5425..5448    -  protein_bind   attB2: mutant version of attB; recombination site for the Gateway® BP reaction BP Clonase™
   5456..5497    +  CDS            V5 tag: epitope tag from simian virus 5
   5513..5566    +  promoter       U6 promoter (fragment): RNA polymerase III promoter for human U6 snRNA
   5608..6196    +  misc_feature   WPRE: woodchuck hepatitis virus posttranscriptional regulatory element
   6247..6266    +  misc_feature   cPPT/CTS (fragment): central polypurine tract and central termination sequence of HIV-1
   6268..6501    +  LTR            3' LTR (ΔU3): self-inactivating 3' long terminal repeat (LTR) from HIV-1
   6579..6700    +  polyA_signal   SV40 poly(A) signal: SV40 polyadenylation signal
   6740..6875    +  rep_origin     SV40 ori: SV40 origin of replication
   6896..6914    -  promoter       T7 promoter: promoter for bacteriophage T7 RNA polymerase
   6922..7077    +  CDS            lacZα (fragment): LacZα fragment of β-galactosidase; lacZ fragment
   7082..7510    +  rep_origin     f1 ori (sequence partly withheld): f1 bacteriophage origin of replication; arrow indicates direction of (+) strand synthesis
   7563..7667    +  promoter       AmpR promoter: bla
   7668..8528    +  CDS            AmpR: β-lactamase; bla; confers resistance to ampicillin, carbenicillin, and related antibiotics
   8699..9287    +  rep_origin     ori: high-copy-number ColE1/pMB1/pBR322/pUC origin of replication
   9470..9562    +  CDS            lacI (fragment): lac repressor; lacI; The lac repressor binds to the lac operator to inhibit transcription in E. coli. This inhibition can be relieved by adding lactose or isopropyl-β-D-thiogalactopyranoside (IPTG).
   9575..9596    +  protein_bind   CAP binding site: CAP binding activates transcription in the presence of cAMP. E. coli catabolite activator protein
   9611..9641    +  promoter       lac promoter: promoter for the E. coli lac operon
   9649..9665    +  protein_bind   lac operator: The lac repressor binds to the lac operator to inhibit transcription in E. coli. This inhibition can be relieved by adding lactose or isopropyl-β-D-thiogalactopyranoside (IPTG). lac repressor encoded by lacI
   9710..9728    +  promoter       T3 promoter: promoter for bacteriophage T3 RNA polymerase
