[The description below was written by a language model from this plasmid's Addgene catalogue record and pLannotate feature annotations shown in this document.]
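Description:
TFORF3529 is a third-generation-style, self-inactivating lentiviral expression plasmid built on the pLX_TRC317 backbone, carrying the human vitamin D receptor (VDR, also called NR1I1) open reading frame. It belongs to a barcoded transcription factor ORF collection in which each ORF is paired with a unique 24-bp barcode, so that the factor delivered to a cell can be identified in pooled overexpression screens. The automated feature table does not annotate the barcode, so its exact position is not stated in the record. In bacteria the plasmid replicates from a high-copy ColE1/pUC-type origin and is selected with ampicillin through the bla gene. An f1 origin and remnants of a lac/lacZα cloning region are also present. The depositor notes that the plasmid can recombine, as is common for LTR-containing vectors.

The viral cassette begins with an RSV promoter fused to a truncated HIV-1 5' LTR, which allows Tat-independent production of genomic RNA. This is followed by the Ψ packaging signal with a gag fragment, the RRE for Rev-dependent nuclear export, and a cPPT/CTS element. An SV40 early promoter drives puromycin N-acetyltransferase for selection of transduced mammalian cells. Downstream, the strong constitutive EF-1α promoter drives VDR, which was inserted by Gateway recombination and is flanked by attB1 and attB2 sites, with a V5 epitope tag after attB2 at the C terminus. A WPRE enhances transcript expression, and the ΔU3 3' LTR inactivates the integrated provirus's LTR promoter activity. An SV40 polyadenylation signal lies beyond the 3' LTR. The construct is suited to stable VDR overexpression, for example in directed differentiation screens.
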