Addgene plasmid #145005: TFORF3529
Purpose: Lentiviral vector for overexpressing transcription factor ORFs with unique 24-bp barcodes. Barcodes facilitate identification of transcription factors in pooled screens.
Depositing lab: Feng Zhang. Depositing organization: Broad Institute. Publication: A transcription factor atlas of directed differentiation. Joung J, Ma S, Tay T, Geiger-Schuller KR, Kirchgatterer PC, Verdine VK, Guo B, Arias-Garcia MA, Allen WE, Singh A, Kuksenko O, Abudayyeh OO, Gootenberg JS, Fu Z, Macrae RK, Buenrostro JD, Regev A, Zhang F. Cell. 2023 Jan 5;186(1):209-229.e26. doi: 10.1016/j.cell.2022.11.026. PubMed 36608654.
Backbone
  Vector backbone: pLX_TRC317
  Backbone manufacturer: Broad Institute Genetic Perturbation Platform
  Backbone size w/o insert (bp): 8264
  Vector type: Mammalian Expression, Lentiviral
  Selectable markers: Puromycin
Growth in bacteria
  Bacterial resistance: Ampicillin, 100 μg/mL
  Growth temperature: 37°C
  Growth strain: NEB Stable
  Copy number: High Copy
Gene/Insert
  Gene/Insert name: VDR
  Species: H. sapiens (human)
  Insert size (bp): 1487
  Entrez Gene: VDR (a.k.a. NR1I1, PPP1R163)
  Promoter: EF1a
  Tag / fusion protein: V5 (C terminal on insert)
  Cloning method: Gateway Cloning
  Sequencing primers: 5′ GGGTGGAGACTGAAGTTAGGCCAG; 3′ CACATAGCGTAAAAGGAGCAACATAG
Resource information
  A portion of this plasmid was derived from a plasmid made by: Broad Institute Genetic Perturbation Platform
Terms and licenses: Academic/Nonprofit Terms; Industry Terms: Not Available to Industry
Depositor comments: NM_000376.2 Please test multiple small colonies in case of plasmid recombination. To make this collection available in a timely manner, a portion of this collection was not fully sequenced by Addgene. If an Addgene verified full plasmid sequence is not available, please contact us prior to placing an order to request the full sequence.
How to cite: TFORF3529 was a gift from Feng Zhang (Addgene plasmid # 145005 ; http://n2t.net/addgene:145005 ; RRID:Addgene_145005)
