>Addgene plasmid #145005 | TFORF3529 | depositor partial sequence | sequence record 287130 | Insert
ATCGATTGATCAACAAGTTTGTACAAAAAAGTTGGCATGGAGGCAATGGCGGCCAGCACTTCCCTGCCTG
ACCCTGGAGACTTTGACCGGAACGTGCCCCGGATCTGTGGGGTGTGTGGAGACCGAGCCACTGGCTTTCA
CTTCAATGCTATGACCTGTGAAGGCTGCAAAGGCTTCTTCAGGCGAAGCATGAAGCGGAAGGCACTATTC
ACCTGCCCCTTCAACGGGGACTGCCGCATCACCAAGGACAACCGACGCCACTGCCAGGCCTGCCGGCTCA
AACGCTGTGTGGACATCGGCATGATGAAGGAGTTCATTCTGACAGATGAGGAAGTGCAGAGGAAGCGGGA
GATGATCCTGAAGCGGAAGGAGGAGGAGGCCTTGAAGGACAGTCTGCGGCCCAAGCTGTCTGAGGAGCAG
CAGCGCATCATTGCCATACTGCTGGACGCCCACCATAAGACCTACGACCCCACCTACTCCGACTTCTGCC
AGTTCCGGCCTCCAGTTCGTGTGAATGATGGTGGAGGGAGCCATCCTTCCAGGCCCAACTCCAGACACAC
TCCCAGCTTCTCTGGGGACTCCTCCTCCTCCTGCTCAGATCACTGTATCACCTCTTCAGACATGATGGAC
TCGTCCAGCTTCTCCAATCTGGATCTGAGTGAAGAAGATTCAGATGACCCTTCTGTGACCCTAGAGCTGT
CCCAGCTCTCCATGCTGCCCCACCTGGCTGACCTGGTCAGTTACAGCATCCAAAAGGTCATTGGCTTTGC
TAAGATGATACCAGGATTCAGAGACCTCACCTCTGAGGACCAGATCGTACTGCTGAAGTCAAGTGCCATT
GAGGTCATCATGTTGCGCTCCAATGAGTCCTTCACCATGGACGACATGTCCTGGACCTGTGGCAACCAAG
ACTACAAGTACCGCGTCAGTGACGTGACCAAAGCCGGACACAGCCTGGAGCTGATTGAGCCCCTCATCAA
GTTCCAGGTGGGACTGAAGAAGCTGAACTTGCATGAGGAGGAGCATGTCCTGCTCATGGCCATCTGCATC
GTCTCCCCAGATCGTCCTGGGGTGCAGGACGCCGCGCTGATTGAGGCCATCCAGGACCGCCTGTCCAACA
CACTGCAGACGTACATCCGCTGCCGCCACCCGCCCCCGGGCAGCCACCTGCTCTATGCCAAGATGATCCA
GAAGCTAGCCGACCTGCGCAGCCTCAATGAGGAGCACTCCAAGCAGTACCGCTGCCTCTCCTTCCAGCCT
GAGTGCAGCATGAAGCTAACGCCCCTTGTGCTCGAAGTGTTTGGCAATGAGATCTCCTGCCCAACTTTCT
TGTACAAAGTGGTTGATATCGGTAAGCCTATCCCTAACCCTCTCCTCGGTCTCGATTCTACGTAGTAATG
AACTAGCCCGTAACTTGAAAGTATTTCGATTTCTTGGCTTTATATATCTTGTGGAAAGGACGAGTTTCTT
CAAGCTGCGCTTCCAAT
