>Addgene plasmid #145005 | TFORF3529 | depositor partial sequence | sequence record 287131 | Barcode
GTTTCTTCAAGCTGCGCTTCCAAT
