>Addgene plasmid #145005 | TFORF3529 | addgene partial sequence | sequence record 313852 | WPRE-R 5'-CATAGCGTAAAAGGAGCAACA-3'
CCTCTGAGGACCAGATCGTACTGCTGAAGTCAAGTGCCATTGAGGTCATCATGTTGCGCTCCAATGAGTC
CTTCACCATGGACGACATGTCCTGGACCTGTGGCAACCAAGACTACAAGTACCGCGTCAGTGACGTGACC
AAAGCCGGACACAGCCTGGAGCTGATTGAGCCCCTCATCAAGTTCCAGGTGGGACTGAAGAAGCTGAACT
TGCATGAGGAGGAGCATGTCCTGCTCATGGCCATCTGCATCGTCTCCCCAGATCGTCCTGGGGTGCAGGA
CGCCGCGCTGATTGAGGCCATCCAGGACCGCCTGTCCAACACACTGCAGACGTACATCCGCTGCCGCCAC
CCGCCCCCGGGCAGCCACCTGCTCTATGCCAAGATGATCCAGAAGCTAGCCGACCTGCGCAGCCTCAATG
AGGAGCACTCCAAGCAGTACCGCTGCCTCTCCTTCCAGCCTGAGTGCAGCATGAAGCTAACGCCCCTTGT
GCTCGAAGTGTTTGGCAATGAGATCTCCTGCCCAACTTTCTTGTACAAAGTGGTTGATATCGGTAAGCCT
ATCCCTAACCCTCTCCTCGGTCTCGATTCTACGTAGTAATGAACTAGCCCGTAACTTGAAAGTATTTCGA
TTTCTTGGCTTTATATATCTTGTGGAAAGGACGAGTTTCTTCAAGCTGCGCTTCCAATACGCGTTAAGTC
GACAATCAACCTCTGGATTACAAAA
